>Addgene plasmid #89535 | Carl-ReNL-KDEL_pcDNA3 | addgene full sequence | sequence record 182839 | Addgene NGS Result
TGCTCCCTGCTTGTGTGTTGGAGGTCGCTGAGTAGTGCGCGAGCAAAATTTAAGCTACAACAAGGCAAGG
CTTGACCGACAATTGCATGAAGAATCTGCTTAGGGTTAGGCGTTTTGCGCTGCTTCGCGATGTACGGGCC
AGATATACGCGTTGACATTGATTATTGACTAGTTATTAATAGTAATCAATTACGGGGTCATTAGTTCATA
GCCCATATATGGAGTTCCGCGTTACATAACTTACGGTAAATGGCCCGCCTGGCTGACCGCCCAACGACCC
CCGCCCATTGACGTCAATAATGACGTATGTTCCCATAGTAACGCCAATAGGGACTTTCCATTGACGTCAA
TGGGTGGAGTATTTACGGTAAACTGCCCACTTGGCAGTACATCAAGTGTATCATATGCCAAGTACGCCCC
CTATTGACGTCAATGACGGTAAATGGCCCGCCTGGCATTATGCCCAGTACATGACCTTATGGGACTTTCC
TACTTGGCAGTACATCTACGTATTAGTCATCGCTATTACCATGGTGATGCGGTTTTGGCAGTACATCAAT
GGGCGTGGATAGCGGTTTGACTCACGGGGATTTCCAAGTCTCCACCCCATTGACGTCAATGGGAGTTTGT
TTTGGCACCAAAATCAACGGGACTTTCCAAAATGTCGTAACAACTCCGCCCCATTGACGCAAATGGGCGG
TAGGCGTGTACGGTGGGAGGTCTATATAAGCAGAGCTCTCTGGCTAACTAGAGAACCCACTGCTTACTGG
CTTATCGAAATTAATACGACTCACTATAGGGAGACCCAAGCTTGCGGCCGCCACCATGCTGCTGCCCGTC
CCCCTGCTGCTGGGCCTGCTGGGCGCCGCCGCGGATCCCATGGTGAGCAAGGGCGAGGAGGTCATCAAAG
AGTTCATGCGCTTCAAGGTGCGCATGGAGGGCTCCATGAACGGCCACGAGTTCGAGATCGAGGGCGAGGG
CGAGGGCCGCCCCTACGAGGGCACCCAGACCGCCAAGCTGAAGGTGACCAAGGGCGGCCCCCTGCCCTTC
GCCTGGGACATCCTGTCCCCCCAGTTCATGTACGGCTCCAAGGCGTACGTGAAGCACCCCGCCGACATCC
CCGATTACAAGAAGCTGTCCTTCCCCGAGGGCTTCAAGTGGGAGCGCGTGATGAACTTCGAGGACGGCGG
TCTGGTGACCGTGACCCAGGACTCCTCCCTGCAGGACGGCACGCTGATCTACAAGGTGAAGATGCGCGGC
ACCAACTTCCCCCCCGACGGCCCCGTAATGCAGAAGAAGACCATGGGCTGGGAGGCCTCCACCGAGCGCC
TGTACCCCCGCGACGGCGTGCTGAAGGGCGAGATCCACCAGGCCCTGAAGCTGAAGGACGGCGGCCACTA
CCTGGTGGAGTTCAAGACCATCTACATGGCCAAGAAGCCCGTGCAACTGCCCGGCTACTACTACGTGGAC
ACCAAGCTGGACATCACCTCCCACAACGAGGACTACACCATCGTGGAACAGTACGAGCGCTCCGAGGGCC
GCCACCACCTGTTCCTGGGGCATGGCACCGGCAGCACCGGCAGCGGCAGCTCCGGCACCGCCTCCTCCGA
GGACAACAACATGGCCGTCATCAAAGAGTTCATGCGCTTCAAGGTGCGCATGGAGGGCTCCATGAACGGC
CACGAGTTCGAGATCGAGGGCGAGGGCGAGGGCCGCCCCTACGAGGGCACCCAGACCGCCAAGCTGAAGG
TGACCAAGGGCGGCCCCCTGCCCTTCGCCTGGGACATCCTGTCCCCCCAGTTCATGTACGGCTCCAAGGC
GTACGTGAAGCACCCCGCCGACATCCCCGATTACAAGAAGCTGTCCTTCCCCGAGGGCTTCAAGTGGGAG
CGCGTGATGAACTTCGAGGACGGCGGTCTGGTGACCGTGACCCAGGACTCCTCCCTGCAGGACGGCACGC
TGATCTACAAGGTGAAGATGCGCGGCACCAACTTCCCCCCCGACGGCCCCGTAATGCAGAAGAAGACCAT
GGGCTGGGAGGCCTCCACCGAGCGCCTGTACCCCCGCGACGGCGTGCTGAAGGGCGAGATCCACCAGGCC
CTGAAGCTGAAGGACGGCGGCCACTACCTGGTGGAGTTCAAGACCATCTACATGGCCAAGAAGCCCGTGC
AACTGCCCGGCTACTACTACGTGGACACCAAGCTGGACATCACCTCCCACAACGAGGACTACACCATCGT
GGAACAGTACGAGCGCTCCGAGGGCCGCCACCACCTGTTCCGGCTGGAAGATTTCGTTGGGGACTGGCGA
CAGACAGCCGGCTACAACCTGGACCAAGTCCTTGAACAGGGAGGTGTGTCCAGTTTGTTTCAGAATCTCG
GGGTGTCCGTAACTCCGATCCAAAGGATTGTCCTGAGCGGTGAAAATGGGCTGAAGATCGACATCCATGT
CATCATCCCGTATGAAGGTCTGAGCGGCGACCAAATGGGCCAGATCGAAAAAATTTTTAAGGTGGTGTAC
CCTGTGGATGATCATCACTTTAAGGTGATCCTGCACTATGGCACACTGGTAATCGACGGGGTTACGCCGA
ACATGATCGACTATTTCGGACGGCCGTATGAAGGCATCGCCGTGTTCGACGGCAAAAAGATCACTGTAAC
AGGGACCCTGTGGAACGGCAACAAAATTATCGACGAGCGCCTGATCAACCCCGACGGCTCCCTGCTGTTC
CGAGTAACCATCAACGGAGTGACCGGCTGGCGGCTGTGCGAACGCATTCTGGCGGGTGGATCAGGCGGTA
CCAAGGACGAGCTGTAAGAATTCTGCAGATATCCATCACACTGGCGGCCGCTCGAGCATGCATCTAGAGG
GCCCTATTCTATAGTGTCACCTAAATGCTAGAGCTCGCTGATCAGCCTCGACTGTGCCTTCTAGTTGCCA
GCCATCTGTTGTTTGCCCCTCCCCCGTGCCTTCCTTGACCCTGGAAGGTGCCACTCCCACTGTCCTTTCC
TAATAAAATGAGGAAATTGCATCGCATTGTCTGAGTAGGTGTCATTCTATTCTGGGGGGTGGGGTGGGGC
AGGACAGCAAGGGGGAGGATTGGGAAGACAATAGCAGGCATGCTGGGGATGCGGTGGGCTCTATGGCTTC
TGAGGCGGAAAGAACCAGCTGGGGCTCTAGGGGGTATCCCC
[124 nt withheld, positions 3192-3315]
C
[91 nt withheld, positions 3317-3407]
A
[49 nt withheld, positions 3409-3457]
CCTTTGACGTTGGAGTCCACGTTCTTT
[37 nt withheld, positions 3485-3521]
ACCCTATCTCGGTCTATTCTTTTGATTTATAAGGGATTTTGCCGATTTCGGCCTATTGGTTAAAAAATGA
GCTGATTTAACAAAAATTTAACGCGAATTAATTCTGTGGAATGTGTGTCAGTTAGGGTGTGGAAAGTCCC
CAGGCTCCCCAGCAGGCAGAAGTATGCAAAGCATGCATCTCAATTAGTCAGCAACCAGGTGTGGAAAGTC
CCCAGGCTCCCCAGCAGGCAGAAGTATGCAAAGCATGCATCTCAATTAGTCAGCAACCATAGTCCCGCCC
CTAACTCCGCCCATCCCGCCCCTAACTCCGCCCAGTTCCGCCCATTCTCCGCCCCATGGCTGACTAATTT
TTTTTATTTATGCAGAGGCCGAGGCCGCCTCTGCCTCTGAGCTATTCCAGAAGTAGTGAGGAGGCTTTTT
TGGAGGCCTAGGCTTTTGCAAAAAGCTCCCGGGAGCTTGTATATCCATTTTCGGATCTGATCAAGAGACA
GGATGAGGATCGTTTCGCATGATTGAACAAGATGGATTGCACGCAGGTTCTCCGGCCGCTTGGGTGGAGA
GGCTATTCGGCTATGACTGGGCACAACAGACAATCGGCTGCTCTGATGCCGCCGTGTTCCGGCTGTCAGC
GCAGGGGCGCCCGGTTCTTTTTGTCAAGACCGACCTGTCCGGTGCCCTGAATGAACTGCAGGACGAGGCA
GCGCGGCTATCGTGGCTGGCCACGACGGGCGTTCCTTGCGCAGCTGTGCTCGACGTTGTCACTGAAGCGG
GAAGGGACTGGCTGCTATTGGGCGAAGTGCCGGGGCAGGATCTCCTGTCATCTCACCTTGCTCCTGCCGA
GAAAGTATCCATCATGGCTGATGCAATGCGGCGGCTGCATACGCTTGATCCGGCTACCTGCCCATTCGAC
CACCAAGCGAAACATCGCATCGAGCGAGCACGTACTCGGATGGAAGCCGGTCTTGTCGATCAGGATGATC
TGGACGAAGAGCATCAGGGGCTCGCGCCAGCCGAACTGTTCGCCAGGCTCAAGGCGCGCATGCCCGACGG
CGAGGATCTCGTCGTGACCCATGGCGATGCCTGCTTGCCGAATATCATGGTGGAAAATGGCCGCTTTTCT
GGATTCATCGACTGTGGCCGGCTGGGTGTGGCGGACCGCTATCAGGACATAGCGTTGGCTACCCGTGATA
TTGCTGAAGAGCTTGGCGGCGAATGGGCTGACCGCTTCCTCGTGCTTTACGGTATCGCCGCTCCCGATTC
GCAGCGCATCGCCTTCTATCGCCTTCTTGACGAGTTCTTCTGAGCGGGACTCTGGGGTTCGAAATGACCG
ACCAAGCGACGCCCAACCTGCCATCACGAGATTTCGATTCCACCGCCGCCTTCTATGAAAGGTTGGGCTT
CGGAATCGTTTTCCGGGACGCCGGCTGGATGATCCTCCAGCGCGGGGATCTCATGCTGGAGTTCTTCGCC
CACCCCAACTTGTTTATTGCAGCTTATAATGGTTACAAATAAAGCAATAGCATCACAAATTTCACAAATA
AAGCATTTTTTTCACTGCATTCTAGTTGTGGTTTGTCCAAACTCATCAATGTATCTTATCATGTCTGTAT
ACCGTCGACCTCTAGCTAGAGCTTGGCGTAATCATGGTCATAGCTGTTTCCTGTGTGAAATTGTTATCCG
CTCACAATTCCACACAACATACGAGCCGGAAGCATAAAGTGTAAAGCCTGGGGTGCCTAATGAGTGAGCT
AACTCACATTAATTGCGTTGCGCTCACTGCCCGCTTTCCAGTCGGGAAACCTGTCGTGCCAGCTGCATTA
ATGAATCGGCCAACGCGCGGGGAGAGGCGGTTTGCGTATTGGGCGCTCTTCCGCTTCCTCGCTCACTGAC
TCGCTGCGCTCGGTCGTTCGGCTGCGGCGAGCGGTATCAGCTCACTCAAAGGCGGTAATACGGTTATCCA
CAGAATCAGGGGATAACGCAGGAAAGAACATGTGAGCAAAAGGCCAGCAAAAGGCCAGGAACCGTAAAAA
GGCCGCGTTGCTGGCGTTTTTCCATAGGCTCCGCCCCCCTGACGAGCATCACAAAAATCGACGCTCAAGT
CAGAGGTGGCGAAACCCGACAGGACTATAAAGATACCAGGCGTTTCCCCCTGGAAGCTCCCTCGTGCGCT
CTCCTGTTCCGACCCTGCCGCTTACCGGATACCTGTCCGCCTTTCTCCCTTCGGGAAGCGTGGCGCTTTC
TCATAGCTCACGCTGTAGGTATCTCAGTTCGGTGTAGGTCGTTCGCTCCAAGCTGGGCTGTGTGCACGAA
CCCCCCGTTCAGCCCGACCGCTGCGCCTTATCCGGTAACTATCGTCTTGAGTCCAACCCGGTAAGACACG
ACTTATCGCCACTGGCAGCAGCCACTGGTAACAGGATTAGCAGAGCGAGGTATGTAGGCGGTGCTACAGA
GTTCTTGAAGTGGTGGCCTAACTACGGCTACACTAGAAGAACAGTATTTGGTATCTGCGCTCTGCTGAAG
CCAGTTACCTTCGGAAAAAGAGTTGGTAGCTCTTGATCCGGCAAACAAACCACCGCTGGTAGCGGTGGTT
TTTTTGTTTGCAAGCAGCAGATTACGCGCAGAAAAAAAGGATCTCAAGAAGATCCTTTGATCTTTTCTAC
GGGGTCTGACGCTCAGTGGAACGAAAACTCACGTTAAGGGATTTTGGTCATGAGATTATCAAAAAGGATC
TTCACCTAGATCCTTTTAAATTAAAAATGAAGTTTTAAATCAATCTAAAGTATATATGAGTAAACTTGGT
CTGACAGTTACCAATGCTTAATCAGTGAGGCACCTATCTCAGCGATCTGTCTATTTCGTTCATCCATAGT
TGCCTGACTCCCCGTCGTGTAGATAACTACGATACGGGAGGGCTTACCATCTGGCCCCAGTGCTGCAATG
ATACCGCGAGACCCACGCTCACCGGCTCCAGATTTATCAGCAATAAACCAGCCAGCCGGAAGGGCCGAGC
GCAGAAGTGGTCCTGCAACTTTATCCGCCTCCATCCAGTCTATTAATTGTTGCCGGGAAGCTAGAGTAAG
TAGTTCGCCAGTTAATAGTTTGCGCAACGTTGTTGCCATTGCTACAGGCATCGTGGTGTCACGCTCGTCG
TTTGGTATGGCTTCATTCAGCTCCGGTTCCCAACGATCAAGGCGAGTTACATGATCCCCCATGTTGTGCA
AAAAAGCGGTTAGCTCCTTCGGTCCTCCGATCGTTGTCAGAAGTAAGTTGGCCGCAGTGTTATCACTCAT
GGTTATGGCAGCACTGCATAATTCTCTTACTGTCATGCCATCCGTAAGATGCTTTTCTGTGACTGGTGAG
TACTCAACCAAGTCATTCTGAGAATAGTGTATGCGGCGACCGAGTTGCTCTTGCCCGGCGTCAATACGGG
ATAATACCGCGCCACATAGCAGAACTTTAAAAGTGCTCATCATTGGAAAACGTTCTTCGGGGCGAAAACT
CTCAAGGATCTTACCGCTGTTGAGATCCAGTTCGATGTAACCCACTCGTGCACCCAACTGATCTTCAGCA
TCTTTTACTTTCACCAGCGTTTCTGGGTGAGCAAAAACAGGAAGGCAAAATGCCGCAAAAAAGGGAATAA
GGGCGACACGGAAATGTTGAATACTCATACTCTTCCTTTTTCAATATTATTGAAGCATTTATCAGGGTTA
TTGTCTCATGAGCGGATACATATTTGAATGTATTTAGAAAAATAAACAAATAGGGGTTCCGCGCACATTT
CCCCGAAAAGTGCCACCTGACGTCGACGGATCGGGAGATCTCCCGATCCCCTATGGTGCACTCTCAGTAC
AATCTGCTCTGATGCCGCATAGTTAAGCCAGTATC
Features (pLannotate 1.2.2; 22 found; start..end, strand, type, name):
    154..533     +  enhancer       CMV enhancer: human cytomegalovirus immediate early enhancer
    534..737     +  promoter       CMV promoter: human cytomegalovirus (CMV) immediate early promoter
    733..766     +  LTR            5' LTR (truncated) (fragment): truncated 5' long terminal repeat (LTR) from HIV-1
    782..800     +  promoter       T7 promoter: promoter for bacteriophage T7 RNA polymerase
    880..2280    +  CDS            tdTomato: tdTomato is a basic (constitutively fluorescent) orange fluorescent protein published in 2004, derived from Discosoma sp.. It is reported to be a somewhat slowly-maturing tandem dimer with low acid sensitivity.
   2287..2784    +  CDS            Nluc: NanoLuc® luciferase human codon-optimized
   2878..2896    -  promoter       SP6 promoter: promoter for bacteriophage SP6 RNA polymerase
   2922..3146    +  polyA_signal   bGH poly(A) signal: bovine growth hormone polyadenylation signal
   3150..3171    +  promoter       SV40 promoter (fragment): SV40 enhancer and early promoter
   3192..3620    +  rep_origin     f1 ori (sequence partly withheld): f1 bacteriophage origin of replication; arrow indicates direction of (+) strand synthesis
   3634..3963    +  promoter       SV40 promoter: SV40 enhancer and early promoter
   4030..4821    +  CDS            neo: KKA2_KLEPN - Also known as kan, nptII. Experimental evidence at protein level: Swiss-Prot protein existence level 1. Resistance to kanamycin, neomycin, paromomycin, ribostamycin, butirosin and gentamicin B. From Klebsiella pneumoniae.
   4845..5003    +  CDS            ble (fragment): BLE_KLEPN - Experimental evidence at protein level: Swiss-Prot protein existence level 1. Binding protein with a strong affinity to the bleomycin family of antibiotics. Binds to CL990; an antimitotic-antibiotic compound. From Klebsiella pneumoniae.
   4998..5119    +  polyA_signal   SV40 poly(A) signal: SV40 polyadenylation signal
   5192..5208    -  protein_bind   lac operator: The lac repressor binds to the lac operator to inhibit transcription in E. coli. This inhibition can be relieved by adding lactose or isopropyl-β-D-thiogalactopyranoside (IPTG). lac repressor encoded by lacI
   5216..5246    -  promoter       lac promoter: promoter for the E. coli lac operon
   5261..5282    -  protein_bind   CAP binding site: CAP binding activates transcription in the presence of cAMP. E. coli catabolite activator protein
   5295..5387    -  CDS            lacI (fragment): lac repressor; lacI; The lac repressor binds to the lac operator to inhibit transcription in E. coli. This inhibition can be relieved by adding lactose or isopropyl-β-D-thiogalactopyranoside (IPTG).
   5570..6158    -  rep_origin     ori: high-copy-number ColE1/pMB1/pBR322/pUC origin of replication
   6329..7189    -  CDS            AmpR: β-lactamase; bla; confers resistance to ampicillin, carbenicillin, and related antibiotics
   7190..7294    -  promoter       AmpR promoter: bla
   7353..7405    -  misc_feature   bom (fragment): basis of mobility region from pBR322
