[The description below was written by a language model from this plasmid's Addgene catalogue record and pLannotate feature annotations shown in this document.]
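Description:
Carl-ReNL-KDEL_pcDNA3 is a mammalian expression plasmid built on the Invitrogen pcDNA3 backbone that directs a red-shifted bright luminescent protein, ReNL, to the endoplasmic reticulum. In bacteria it is maintained at high copy through a ColE1/pUC-type origin and selected with ampicillin via the β-lactamase gene. An f1 origin is also present. For mammalian cells, an SV40 early promoter drives the neomycin phosphotransferase gene followed by an SV40 polyadenylation signal, allowing G418 selection of stable transfectants.

The payload is a synthetic open reading frame of about 1.9 kb cloned between BamHI and KpnI sites, transcribed from the CMV immediate early enhancer and promoter and terminated by the bovine growth hormone polyadenylation signal. The feature table shows that the core of ReNL is tdTomato joined directly upstream of a human codon-optimized NanoLuc luciferase, consistent with the depositor's note that the protein is derived from NanoLuc. In this type of fusion, energy from the luciferase reaction is expected to pass to the adjacent fluorescent protein, shifting emission toward red. According to the catalogue fields, a calreticulin-derived sequence is fused at the N terminus and a KDEL motif at the C terminus. Together these would provide entry into the secretory pathway and retention in the ER lumen, although neither short element is annotated separately in the feature table. Flanking T7 and SP6 promoters are standard pcDNA3 elements. The short HIV-1 LTR, ble and lacI fragments called by the annotation software are probably incidental backbone matches rather than functional parts.

The construct is intended for luminescence imaging of the endoplasmic reticulum in live mammalian cells, as one member of a set of colour variants for multicolour bioimaging.
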