Addgene plasmid #89535: Carl-ReNL-KDEL_pcDNA3
Purpose: Red color variant of bright luminescent protein, targeted to the endoplasmic reticulum
Depositing lab: Takeharu Nagai. Publication: Five colour variants of bright luminescent protein for real-time multicolour bioimaging. Suzuki K, Kimura T, Shinoda H, Bai G, Daniels MJ, Arai Y, Nakano M, Nagai T. Nat Commun. 2016 Dec 14;7:13718. doi: 10.1038/ncomms13718. PubMed 27966527.
Backbone
  Vector backbone: pcDNA3
  Backbone manufacturer: Invitrogen
  Backbone size w/o insert (bp): 5400
  Vector type: Mammalian Expression
  Selectable markers: Neomycin (select with G418)
Growth in bacteria
  Bacterial resistance: Ampicillin, 100 μg/mL
  Growth temperature: 37°C
  Growth strain: DH5alpha
  Copy number: High Copy
Gene/Insert
  Gene/Insert name: ReNL
  Species: Synthetic
  Insert size (bp): 1908
  GenBank ID: LC128718
  Promoter: CMV
  Tag / fusion protein: Calreticulin (N terminal on insert); KDEL (C terminal on insert)
  Cloning method: Restriction Enzyme; 5′ cloning site BamHI (not destroyed); 3′ cloning site KpnI (not destroyed)
  Sequencing primers: 5′ CMV-F; 3′ BGHrev
Terms and licenses: Academic/Nonprofit Terms; Industry Terms: Not Available to Industry
Depositor comments: Derived from NanoLuc luciferase
How to cite: Carl-ReNL-KDEL_pcDNA3 was a gift from Takeharu Nagai (Addgene plasmid # 89535 ; http://n2t.net/addgene:89535 ; RRID:Addgene_89535)
