>Addgene plasmid #89535 | Carl-ReNL-KDEL_pcDNA3 | depositor partial sequence | sequence record 173478 | ReNL moiety
ATGGTGAGCAAGGGCGAGGAGGTCATCAAAGAGTTCATGCGCTTCAAGGTGCGCATGGAGGGCTCCATGA
ACGGCCACGAGTTCGAGATCGAGGGCGAGGGCGAGGGCCGCCCCTACGAGGGCACCCAGACCGCCAAGCT
GAAGGTGACCAAGGGCGGCCCCCTGCCCTTCGCCTGGGACATCCTGTCCCCCCAGTTCATGTACGGCTCC
AAGGCGTACGTGAAGCACCCCGCCGACATCCCCGATTACAAGAAGCTGTCCTTCCCCGAGGGCTTCAAGT
GGGAGCGCGTGATGAACTTCGAGGACGGCGGTCTGGTGACCGTGACCCAGGACTCCTCCCTGCAGGACGG
CACGCTGATCTACAAGGTGAAGATGCGCGGCACCAACTTCCCCCCCGACGGCCCCGTAATGCAGAAGAAG
ACCATGGGCTGGGAGGCCTCCACCGAGCGCCTGTACCCCCGCGACGGCGTGCTGAAGGGCGAGATCCACC
AGGCCCTGAAGCTGAAGGACGGCGGCCACTACCTGGTGGAGTTCAAGACCATCTACATGGCCAAGAAGCC
CGTGCAACTGCCCGGCTACTACTACGTGGACACCAAGCTGGACATCACCTCCCACAACGAGGACTACACC
ATCGTGGAACAGTACGAGCGCTCCGAGGGCCGCCACCACCTGTTCCTGGGGCATGGCACCGGCAGCACCG
GCAGCGGCAGCTCCGGCACCGCCTCCTCCGAGGACAACAACATGGCCGTCATCAAAGAGTTCATGCGCTT
CAAGGTGCGCATGGAGGGCTCCATGAACGGCCACGAGTTCGAGATCGAGGGCGAGGGCGAGGGCCGCCCC
TACGAGGGCACCCAGACCGCCAAGCTGAAGGTGACCAAGGGCGGCCCCCTGCCCTTCGCCTGGGACATCC
TGTCCCCCCAGTTCATGTACGGCTCCAAGGCGTACGTGAAGCACCCCGCCGACATCCCCGATTACAAGAA
GCTGTCCTTCCCCGAGGGCTTCAAGTGGGAGCGCGTGATGAACTTCGAGGACGGCGGTCTGGTGACCGTG
ACCCAGGACTCCTCCCTGCAGGACGGCACGCTGATCTACAAGGTGAAGATGCGCGGCACCAACTTCCCCC
CCGACGGCCCCGTAATGCAGAAGAAGACCATGGGCTGGGAGGCCTCCACCGAGCGCCTGTACCCCCGCGA
CGGCGTGCTGAAGGGCGAGATCCACCAGGCCCTGAAGCTGAAGGACGGCGGCCACTACCTGGTGGAGTTC
AAGACCATCTACATGGCCAAGAAGCCCGTGCAACTGCCCGGCTACTACTACGTGGACACCAAGCTGGACA
TCACCTCCCACAACGAGGACTACACCATCGTGGAACAGTACGAGCGCTCCGAGGGCCGCCACCACCTGTT
CCGGCTGGAAGATTTCGTTGGGGACTGGCGACAGACAGCCGGCTACAACCTGGACCAAGTCCTTGAACAG
GGAGGTGTGTCCAGTTTGTTTCAGAATCTCGGGGTGTCCGTAACTCCGATCCAAAGGATTGTCCTGAGCG
GTGAAAATGGGCTGAAGATCGACATCCATGTCATCATCCCGTATGAAGGTCTGAGCGGCGACCAAATGGG
CCAGATCGAAAAAATTTTTAAGGTGGTGTACCCTGTGGATGATCATCACTTTAAGGTGATCCTGCACTAT
GGCACACTGGTAATCGACGGGGTTACGCCGAACATGATCGACTATTTCGGACGGCCGTATGAAGGCATCG
CCGTGTTCGACGGCAAAAAGATCACTGTAACAGGGACCCTGTGGAACGGCAACAAAATTATCGACGAGCG
CCTGATCAACCCCGACGGCTCCCTGCTGTTCCGAGTAACCATCAACGGAGTGACCGGCTGGCGGCTGTGC
GAACGCATTCTGGCG
